>Addgene plasmid #110205 | pTK-ENH_BsmB1-MCS-Avi | depositor full sequence | sequence record 207430 | pTK-ENH_BsmB1-MCS-Avi  sequence 4263 bps
GCCATTCGCCATTCAGGCTGCGCAACTGTTGGGAAGGGCGATCGGTGCGGGCCTCTTCGCTATTACGCCA
GCCCAAGCTACCATGATAAGTAAGTAATATTAAGGTACGGGAGGTACTTGGAGCGGCCGCAATAAAATAT
CTTTATTTTCATTACATCTGTGTGTTGGTTTTTTGTGTGAATCGATAGTACTAACATACGCTCTCCATCA
AAACAAAACGAAACAAAACAAACTAGCAAAATAGGCTGTCCCCAGTGCAAGTGCAGGTGCCAGAACATTT
CTCTATCGATAGGTACCGAGCTCGAGTTGCCAGGGAGACGGGCGCCGCTACAGGGCGCGTCCCATTCGCC
ATTCAGGCTGCGCAACTGTTGGGAAGGGCGATCGGTGCGGGCCTCTTCGCTATTACGCCAGCTGGCGAAA
GGGGGATGTGCTGCAAGGCGATTAAGTTGGGTAACGCCAGGGTTTTCCCAGTCACGACGTTGTAAAACGA
CGGCCAGTGAGCGCGCGTAATACGACTCACTATAGGGCGAATTGGGTACCGGGCCCCCCCTCGAGGTCCT
CCAGCTTTTGTTCCCTTTAGTGAGGGTTAATTGCGCGCTTGGCGTAATCATGGTCATAGCTGTTTCCTGT
GTGAAATTGTTATCCGCTCACAATTCCACACAACATACGAGCCGGAAGCATAAAGTGTAAAGCCTGGGGT
GCCTAATGAGTGAGCTAACTCACATTAATTGCGTTGCGCTCACTGCCCGCTTTCCACCGGTCGTCTCCTG
TTGGCTAGCCCGGGCTCGAGATCTGCGATCTAAGTAAGCTTGCTGCTTCATCCCCGTGGCCCGTTGCTCG
CGTTTGCTGGCGGTGTCCCCGGAAGAAATATATTTGCATGTCTTTAGTTCTATGATGACACAAACCCCGC
CCAGCGTCTTGTCATTGGCGAATTCGAACACGCAGATGCAGTCGGGGCGGCGCGGTCCCAGGTCCACTTC
GCATATTAAGGTGACGCGTGTGGCCTCGAACACCGAGCGACCCTGCAGCGACCCGCTTAACAGCGTCAAC
AGCGTGCCGCAGATCCCAAGCTTGCGGCCGCTTAAGCTGCAGAAGTTGGTCGTGAGGCACTGGGCAGGTA
AGTATCAAGGTTACAAGACAGGTTTAAGGAGACCAATAGAAACTGGGCTTGTCGAGACAGAGAAGACTCT
TGCGTTTCTGATAGGCACCTATTGGTCTTACTGACATCCACTTTGCCTTTCTCTCCACAGGTGTCCACTC
CCAGGTTCAATACAGCTCTTAAGCGGCCGCAAGCTAGCTTGCCGCCACCATGGTTTACGTAGGAGGTGAC
TACAAGGACGACGACGACAAGGGTGGAGCAGCTGGAGGTGAGAACCTGTACTTCCAGTTCATGGCTGGTG
GCCTGAATGACATCTTTGAGGCCCAGAAGATCGAGTGGCATGAGGACTAGTAATCTGTACAAGTAAGCGG
CCGCGACTCTAGAGTCGGGGCGGCCGGCCGCTTCGAGCAGACATGATAAGATACATTGATGAGTTTGGAC
AAACCACAACTAGAATGCAGTGAAAAAAATGCTTTATTTGTGAAATTTGTGATGCTATTGCTTTATTTGT
AACCATTATAAGCTGCAATAAACAAGTTAACAACAACAATTGCATTCATTTTATGTTTCAGGTTCAGGGG
GAGGTGTGGGAGGTTTTTTAAAGCAAGTAAAACCTCTACAAATGTGGTAAAATCGATAAGGATCCGTCGA
CCGATGCCCTTGAGAGCCTTCAACCCAGTCAGCTCCTTCCGGTGGGCGCGGGGCATGACTATCGTCGCCG
CACTTATGACTGTCTTCTTTATCATGCAACTCGTAGGACAGGTGCCGGCAGCGCTCTTCCGCTTCCTCGC
TCACTGACTCGCTGCGCTCGGTCGTTCGGCTGCGGCGAGCGGTATCAGCTCACTCAAAGGCGGTAATACG
GTTATCCACAGAATCAGGGGATAACGCAGGAAAGAACATGTGAGCAAAAGGCCAGCAAAAGGCCAGGAAC
CGTAAAAAGGCCGCGTTGCTGGCGTTTTTCCATAGGCTCCGCCCCCCTGACGAGCATCACAAAAATCGAC
GCTCAAGTCAGAGGTGGCGAAACCCGACAGGACTATAAAGATACCAGGCGTTTCCCCCTGGAAGCTCCCT
CGTGCGCTCTCCTGTTCCGACCCTGCCGCTTACCGGATACCTGTCCGCCTTTCTCCCTTCGGGAAGCGTG
GCGCTTTCTCAATGCTCACGCTGTAGGTATCTCAGTTCGGTGTAGGTCGTTCGCTCCAAGCTGGGCTGTG
TGCACGAACCCCCCGTTCAGCCCGACCGCTGCGCCTTATCCGGTAACTATCGTCTTGAGTCCAACCCGGT
AAGACACGACTTATCGCCACTGGCAGCAGCCACTGGTAACAGGATTAGCAGAGCGAGGTATGTAGGCGGT
GCTACAGAGTTCTTGAAGTGGTGGCCTAACTACGGCTACACTAGAAGGACAGTATTTGGTATCTGCGCTC
TGCTGAAGCCAGTTACCTTCGGAAAAAGAGTTGGTAGCTCTTGATCCGGCAAACAAACCACCGCTGGTAG
CGGTGGTTTTTTTGTTTGCAAGCAGCAGATTACGCGCAGAAAAAAAGGATCTCAAGAAGATCCTTTGATC
TTTTCTACGGGGTCTGACGCTCAGTGGAACGAAAACTCACGTTAAGGGATTTTGGTCATGAGATTATCAA
AAAGGATCTTCACCTAGATCCTTTTAAATTAAAAATGAAGTTTTAAATCAATCTAAAGTATATATGAGTA
AACTTGGTCTGACAGTTACCAATGCTTAATCAGTGAGGCACCTATCTCAGCGATCTGTCTATTTCGTTCA
TCCATAGTTGCCTGACTCCCCGTCGTGTAGATAACTACGATACGGGAGGGCTTACCATCTGGCCCCAGTG
CTGCAATGATACCGCGAGACCCACGCTCACCGGCTCCAGATTTATCAGCAATAAACCAGCCAGCCGGAAG
GGCCGAGCGCAGAAGTGGTCCTGCAACTTTATCCGCCTCCATCCAGTCTATTAATTGTTGCCGGGAAGCT
AGAGTAAGTAGTTCGCCAGTTAATAGTTTGCGCAACGTTGTTGCCATTGCTACAGGCATCGTGGTGTCAC
GCTCGTCGTTTGGTATGGCTTCATTCAGCTCCGGTTCCCAACGATCAAGGCGAGTTACATGATCCCCCAT
GTTGTGCAAAAAAGCGGTTAGCTCCTTCGGTCCTCCGATCGTTGTCAGAAGTAAGTTGGCCGCAGTGTTA
TCACTCATGGTTATGGCAGCACTGCATAATTCTCTTACTGTCATGCCATCCGTAAGATGCTTTTCTGTGA
CTGGTGAGTACTCAACCAAGTCATTCTGAGAATAGTGTATGCGGCGACCGAGTTGCTCTTGCCCGGCGTC
AATACGGGATAATACCGCGCCACATAGCAGAACTTTAAAAGTGCTCATCATTGGAAAACGTTCTTCGGGG
CGAAAACTCTCAAGGATCTTACCGCTGTTGAGATCCAGTTCGATGTAACCCACTCGTGCACCCAACTGAT
CTTCAGCATCTTTTACTTTCACCAGCGTTTCTGGGTGAGCAAAAACAGGAAGGCAAAATGCCGCAAAAAA
GGGAATAAGGGCGACACGGAAATGTTGAATACTCATACTCTTCCTTTTTCAATATTATTGAAGCATTTAT
CAGGGTTATTGTCTCATGAGCGGATACATATTTGAATGTATTTAGAAAAATAAACAAATAGGGGTTCCGC
GCACATTTCCCCGAAAAGTGCCACCTG
[124 nt withheld, positions 3808-3931]
C
[91 nt withheld, positions 3933-4023]
A
[49 nt withheld, positions 4025-4073]
CCTTTGACGTTGGAGTCCACGTTCTTT
[37 nt withheld, positions 4101-4137]
ACCCTATCTCGGTCTATTCTTTTGATTTATAAGGGATTTTGCCGATTTCGGCCTATTGGTTAAAAAATGA
GCTGATTTAACAAAAATTTAACGCGAATTTTAACAAAATATTAACGCTTACAATTT
Features (pLannotate 1.2.2; 21 found; start..end, strand, type, name):
      5..72      -  CDS            lacZα (fragment): LacZα fragment of β-galactosidase; lacZ fragment
    131..179     +  polyA_signal   poly(A) signal: synthetic polyadenylation signal
    193..284     +  misc_feature   pause site: RNA polymerase II transcriptional pause signal from the human α2 globin gene
    322..340     -  rep_origin     f1 ori (fragment): f1 bacteriophage origin of replication; arrow indicates direction of (+) strand synthesis
    345..500     -  CDS            lacZα (fragment): LacZα fragment of β-galactosidase; lacZ fragment
    508..526     +  promoter       T7 promoter: promoter for bacteriophage T7 RNA polymerase
    535..558     -  misc_feature   MCS (fragment): pBluescript multiple cloning site
    574..592     -  promoter       T3 promoter: promoter for bacteriophage T3 RNA polymerase
    637..653     -  protein_bind   lac operator: The lac repressor binds to the lac operator to inhibit transcription in E. coli. This inhibition can be relieved by adding lactose or isopropyl-β-D-thiogalactopyranoside (IPTG). lac repressor encoded by lacI
    661..691     -  promoter       lac promoter: promoter for the E. coli lac operon
    706..727     -  protein_bind   CAP binding site: CAP binding activates transcription in the presence of cAMP. E. coli catabolite activator protein
    895..1040    +  promoter       HSV TK promoter: herpes simplex virus thymidine kinase promoter
   1118..1250    +  intron         chimeric intron: chimera between introns from human β-globin and immunoglobulin heavy chain genes
   1331..1351    +  CDS            FLAG (fragment): FLAG® epitope tag, followed by an enterokinase cleavage site
   1517..1638    -  polyA_signal   SV40 poly(A) signal: SV40 polyadenylation signal
   1661..1729    -  CDS            large T antigen (fragment): large T antigen from SV40 (simian virus 40)
   1745..1877    +  CDS            TcR (fragment): tetracycline efflux protein; tet; confers resistance to tetracycline
   2057..2645    -  rep_origin     ori: high-copy-number ColE1/pMB1/pBR322/pUC origin of replication
   2816..3676    -  CDS            AmpR: β-lactamase; bla; confers resistance to ampicillin, carbenicillin, and related antibiotics
   3677..3781    -  promoter       AmpR promoter: bla
   3808..4236    +  rep_origin     f1 ori (sequence partly withheld): f1 bacteriophage origin of replication; arrow indicates direction of (+) strand synthesis
