>Addgene plasmid #110205 | pTK-ENH_BsmB1-MCS-Avi | addgene full sequence | sequence record 210554 | Addgene NGS Result
GCCATTCGCCATTCAGGCTGCGCAACTGTTGGGAAGGGCGATCGGTGCGGGCCTCTTCGCTATTACGCCA
GCCCAAGCTACCATGATAAGTAAGTAATATTAAGGTACGGGAGGTACTTGGAGCGGCCGCAATAAAATAT
CTTTATTTTCATTACATCTGTGTGTTGGTTTTTTGTGTGAATCGATAGTACTAACATACGCTCTCCATCA
AAACAAAACGAAACAAAACAAACTAGCAAAATAGGCTGTCCCCAGTGCAAGTGCAGGTGCCAGAACATTT
CTCTATCGATAGGTACCGAGCTCGAGTTGCCAGGGAGACGGGCGCCGCTACAGGGCGCGTCCCATTCGCC
ATTCAGGCTGCGCAACTGTTGGGAAGGGCGATCGGTGCGGGCCTCTTCGCTATTACGCCAGCTGGCGAAA
GGGGGATGTGCTGCAAGGCGATTAAGTTGGGTAACGCCAGGGTTTTCCCAGTCACGACGTTGTAAAACGA
CGGCCAGTGAGCGCGCGTAATACGACTCACTATAGGGCGAATTGGGTACCGGGCCCCCCCTCGAGGTCCT
CCAGCTTTTGTTCCCTTTAGTGAGGGTTAATTGCGCGCTTGGCGTAATCATGGTCATAGCTGTTTCCTGT
GTGAAATTGTTATCCGCTCACAATTCCACACAACATACGAGCCGGAAGCATAAAGTGTAAAGCCTGGGGT
GCCTAATGAGTGAGCTAACTCACATTAATTGCGTTGCGCTCACTGCCCGCTTTCCACCGGTCGTCTCCTG
TTGGCTAGCCCGGGCTCGAGATCTGCGATCTAAGTAAGCTTGCTGCTTCATCCCCGTGGCCCGTTGCTCG
CGTTTGCTGGCGGTGTCCCCGGAAGAAATATATTTGCATGTCTTTAGTTCTATGATGACACAAACCCCGC
CCAGCGTCTTGTCATTGGCGAATTCGAACACGCAGATGCAGTCGGGGCGGCGCGGTCCCAGGTCCACTTC
GCATATTAAGGTGACGCGTGTGGCCTCGAACACCGAGCGACCCTGCAGCGACCCGCTTAACAGCGTCAAC
AGCGTGCCGCAGATCCCAAGCTTGCGGCCGCTTAAGCTGCAGAAGTTGGTCGTGAGGCACTGGGCAGGTA
AGTATCAAGGTTACAAGACAGGTTTAAGGAGACCAATAGAAACTGGGCTTGTCGAGACAGAGAAGACTCT
TGCGTTTCTGATAGGCACCTATTGGTCTTACTGACATCCACTTTGCCTTTCTCTCCACAGGTGTCCACTC
CCAGGTTCAATACAGCTCTTAAGCGGCCGCAAGCTAGCTTGCCGCCACCATGGTTTACGTAGGAGGTGAC
TACAAGGACGACGACGACAAGGGTGGAGCAGCTGGAGGTGAGAACCTGTACTTCCAGTTCATGGCTGGTG
GCCTGAATGACATCTTTGAGGCCCAGAAGATCGAGTGGCATGAGGACTAGTAATCTGTACAAGTAAGCGG
CCGCGACTCTAGAGTCGGGGCGGCCGGCCGCTTCGAGCAGACATGATAAGATACATTGATGAGTTTGGAC
AAACCACAACTAGAATGCAGTGAAAAAAATGCTTTATTTGTGAAATTTGTGATGCTATTGCTTTATTTGT
AACCATTATAAGCTGCAATAAACAAGTTAACAACAACAATTGCATTCATTTTATGTTTCAGGTTCAGGGG
GAGGTGTGGGAGGTTTTTTAAAGCAAGTAAAACCTCTACAAATGTGGTAAAATCGATAAGGATCCGTCGA
CCGATGCCCTTGAGAGCCTTCAACCCAGTCAGCTCCTTCCGGTGGGCGCGGGGCATGACTATCGTCGCCG
CACTTATGACTGTCTTCTTTATCATGCAACTCGTAGGACAGGTGCCGGCAGCGCTCTTCCGCTTCCTCGC
TCACTGACTCGCTGCGCTCGGTCGTTCGGCTGCGGCGAGCGGTATCAGCTCACTCAAAGGCGGTAATACG
GTTATCCACAGAATCAGGGGATAACGCAGGAAAGAACATGTGAGCAAAAGGCCAGCAAAAGGCCAGGAAC
CGTAAAAAGGCCGCGTTGCTGGCGTTTTTCCATAGGCTCCGCCCCCCTGACGAGCATCACAAAAATCGAC
GCTCAAGTCAGAGGTGGCGAAACCCGACAGGACTATAAAGATACCAGGCGTTTCCCCCTGGAAGCTCCCT
CGTGCGCTCTCCTGTTCCGACCCTGCCGCTTACCGGATACCTGTCCGCCTTTCTCCCTTCGGGAAGCGTG
GCGCTTTCTCATAGCTCACGCTGTAGGTATCTCAGTTCGGTGTAGGTCGTTCGCTCCAAGCTGGGCTGTG
TGCACGAACCCCCCGTTCAGCCCGACCGCTGCGCCTTATCCGGTAACTATCGTCTTGAGTCCAACCCGGT
AAGACACGACTTATCGCCACTGGCAGCAGCCACTGGTAACAGGATTAGCAGAGCGAGGTATGTAGGCGGT
GCTACAGAGTTCTTGAAGTGGTGGCCTAACTACGGCTACACTAGAAGAACAGTATTTGGTATCTGCGCTC
TGCTGAAGCCAGTTACCTTCGGAAAAAGAGTTGGTAGCTCTTGATCCGGCAAACAAACCACCGCTGGTAG
CGGTGGTTTTTTTGTTTGCAAGCAGCAGATTACGCGCAGAAAAAAAGGATCTCAAGAAGATCCTTTGATC
TTTTCTACGGGGTCTGACGCTCAGTGGAACGAAAACTCACGTTAAGGGATTTTGGTCATGAGATTATCAA
AAAGGATCTTCACCTAGATCCTTTTAAATTAAAAATGAAGTTTTAAATCAATCTAAAGTATATATGAGTA
AACTTGGTCTGACAGTTACCAATGCTTAATCAGTGAGGCACCTATCTCAGCGATCTGTCTATTTCGTTCA
TCCATAGTTGCCTGACTCCCCGTCGTGTAGATAACTACGATACGGGAGGGCTTACCATCTGGCCCCAGTG
CTGCAATGATACCGCGAGACCCACGCTCACCGGCTCCAGATTTATCAGCAATAAACCAGCCAGCCGGAAG
GGCCGAGCGCAGAAGTGGTCCTGCAACTTTATCCGCCTCCATCCAGTCTATTAATTGTTGCCGGGAAGCT
AGAGTAAGTAGTTCGCCAGTTAATAGTTTGCGCAACGTTGTTGCCATTGCTACAGGCATCGTGGTGTCAC
GCTCGTCGTTTGGTATGGCTTCATTCAGCTCCGGTTCCCAACGATCAAGGCGAGTTACATGATCCCCCAT
GTTGTGCAAAAAAGCGGTTAGCTCCTTCGGTCCTCCGATCGTTGTCAGAAGTAAGTTGGCCGCAGTGTTA
TCACTCATGGTTATGGCAGCACTGCATAATTCTCTTACTGTCATGCCATCCGTAAGATGCTTTTCTGTGA
CTGGTGAGTACTCAACCAAGTCATTCTGAGAATAGTGTATGCGGCGACCGAGTTGCTCTTGCCCGGCGTC
AATACGGGATAATACCGCGCCACATAGCAGAACTTTAAAAGTGCTCATCATTGGAAAACGTTCTTCGGGG
CGAAAACTCTCAAGGATCTTACCGCTGTTGAGATCCAGTTCGATGTAACCCACTCGTGCACCCAACTGAT
CTTCAGCATCTTTTACTTTCACCAGCGTTTCTGGGTGAGCAAAAACAGGAAGGCAAAATGCCGCAAAAAA
GGGAATAAGGGCGACACGGAAATGTTGAATACTCATACTCTTCCTTTTTCAATATTATTGAAGCATTTAT
CAGGGTTATTGTCTCATGAGCGGATACATATTTGAATGTATTTAGAAAAATAAACAAATAGGGGTTCCGC
GCACATTTCCCCGAAAAGTGCCACCTG
[124 nt withheld, positions 3808-3931]
C
[91 nt withheld, positions 3933-4023]
A
[49 nt withheld, positions 4025-4073]
CCTTTGACGTTGGAGTCCACGTTCTTT
[37 nt withheld, positions 4101-4137]
ACCCTATCTCGGTCTATTCTTTTGATTTATAAGGGATTTTGCCGATTTCGGCCTATTGGTTAAAAAATGA
GCTGATTTAACAAAAATTTAACGCGAATTTTAACAAAATATTAACGCTTACAATTT
Features (pLannotate 1.2.2; 21 found; start..end, strand, type, name):
      5..72      -  CDS            lacZα (fragment): LacZα fragment of β-galactosidase; lacZ fragment
    131..179     +  polyA_signal   poly(A) signal: synthetic polyadenylation signal
    193..284     +  misc_feature   pause site: RNA polymerase II transcriptional pause signal from the human α2 globin gene
    322..340     -  rep_origin     f1 ori (fragment): f1 bacteriophage origin of replication; arrow indicates direction of (+) strand synthesis
    345..500     -  CDS            lacZα (fragment): LacZα fragment of β-galactosidase; lacZ fragment
    508..526     +  promoter       T7 promoter: promoter for bacteriophage T7 RNA polymerase
    535..558     -  misc_feature   MCS (fragment): pBluescript multiple cloning site
    574..592     -  promoter       T3 promoter: promoter for bacteriophage T3 RNA polymerase
    637..653     -  protein_bind   lac operator: The lac repressor binds to the lac operator to inhibit transcription in E. coli. This inhibition can be relieved by adding lactose or isopropyl-β-D-thiogalactopyranoside (IPTG). lac repressor encoded by lacI
    661..691     -  promoter       lac promoter: promoter for the E. coli lac operon
    706..727     -  protein_bind   CAP binding site: CAP binding activates transcription in the presence of cAMP. E. coli catabolite activator protein
    895..1040    +  promoter       HSV TK promoter: herpes simplex virus thymidine kinase promoter
   1118..1250    +  intron         chimeric intron: chimera between introns from human β-globin and immunoglobulin heavy chain genes
   1331..1351    +  CDS            FLAG (fragment): FLAG® epitope tag, followed by an enterokinase cleavage site
   1517..1638    -  polyA_signal   SV40 poly(A) signal: SV40 polyadenylation signal
   1661..1729    -  CDS            large T antigen (fragment): large T antigen from SV40 (simian virus 40)
   1745..1877    +  CDS            TcR (fragment): tetracycline efflux protein; tet; confers resistance to tetracycline
   2057..2645    -  rep_origin     ori: high-copy-number ColE1/pMB1/pBR322/pUC origin of replication
   2816..3676    -  CDS            AmpR: β-lactamase; bla; confers resistance to ampicillin, carbenicillin, and related antibiotics
   3677..3781    -  promoter       AmpR promoter: bla
   3808..4236    +  rep_origin     f1 ori (sequence partly withheld): f1 bacteriophage origin of replication; arrow indicates direction of (+) strand synthesis
