[The description below was written by a language model from this plasmid's Addgene catalogue record and pLannotate feature annotations shown in this document.]
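Description:
pTK-ENH_BsmB1-MCS-Avi is a 4,263 bp recipient plasmid built on the pTK backbone. It is designed for enhancer-driven expression of a C-terminally Avi-tagged protein of interest in chick embryos. Although the catalogue lists it as a bacterial expression vector, its stated purpose and its eukaryotic regulatory elements point to expression in the embryo, with E. coli serving for cloning and propagation. It is maintained at high copy through a ColE1/pUC-type origin and selected with ampicillin via the AmpR (β-lactamase) gene and its promoter. An f1 origin is also present.

The vector has two cloning positions. Upstream lies a lacZα stuffer with its lac promoter, operator and CAP binding site, which the depositor describes as a BsmBI-flanked LacZ cassette. Golden Gate assembly replaces this cassette with an enhancer of choice, which should permit blue/white screening for recombinants. A synthetic poly(A) signal and a transcriptional pause site sit ahead of this region, an arrangement generally used to limit read-through from the backbone. Downstream, the minimal HSV thymidine kinase promoter supplies basal transcription that responds to the inserted enhancer, and it is followed by a chimeric intron. The coding sequence of interest is inserted at the NcoI and SnaBI sites, in frame with the Avi tag, and an annotated SV40 poly(A) signal lies downstream of the cloning region.

The automated annotation does not label the Avi tag itself, but it does flag a short FLAG-like fragment in the cloning region. The Avi tag is a substrate for BirA biotin ligase. According to the associated publication, constructs of this type are used for tissue-specific in vivo biotinylation and biotin-based chromatin immunoprecipitation with sequencing.
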