Addgene plasmid #110205: pTK-ENH_BsmB1-MCS-Avi
Purpose: Recipient vector for expression of C-terminally Avi-tagged protein of interest in chick embryos under the control of enhancer of choice
Depositing lab: Tatjana Sauka-Spengler. Depositing organization: University of Oxford. Publication: Tissue-Specific In Vivo Biotin Chromatin Immunoprecipitation with Sequencing in Zebrafish and Chicken. Lukoseviciute M, Ling ITC, Senanayake U, Candido-Ferreira I, Taylor G, Williams RM, Sauka-Spengler T. STAR Protoc. 2020 Jul 31;1(2):100066. doi: 10.1016/j.xpro.2020.100066. eCollection 2020 Sep 18. PubMed 33111104.
Backbone
  Vector backbone: pTK
  Backbone size w/o insert (bp): 4263
  Vector type: Bacterial Expression
Growth in bacteria
  Bacterial resistance: Ampicillin, 100 μg/mL
  Growth temperature: 37°C
  Growth strain: DH5alpha
  Copy number: High Copy
Gene/Insert
  Gene/Insert name: ENH_BsmB1-MCS-Avi
  Species: Synthetic
  Tag / fusion protein: Avi_tag (C terminal on insert)
  Cloning method: Restriction Enzyme; 5′ cloning site Unknown (unknown if destroyed); 3′ cloning site Unknown (unknown if destroyed)
Terms and licenses: Academic/Nonprofit Terms; Industry Terms: Not Available to Industry
Depositor comments: Contains BsmBI LacZ cassete for enhancer of choice cloning by Golden gate. Protein of interest can be inserted at the NcoI and SnaBI restriction sites.
How to cite: pTK-ENH_BsmB1-MCS-Avi was a gift from Tatjana Sauka-Spengler (Addgene plasmid # 110205 ; http://n2t.net/addgene:110205 ; RRID:Addgene_110205)
